Addgene plasmid #1357: pPS832
Depositing lab: Pamela Silver. Depositing organization: Dana-Farber Cancer Institute. Publication: The GTP-bound form of the yeast Ran/TC4 homologue blocks nuclear protein import and appearance of poly(A)+ RNA in the cytoplasm. Schlenstedt G, Saavedra C, Loeb JD, Cole CN, Silver PA. Proc Natl Acad Sci U S A 1995 Jan 3;92(1):225-9. 10.1073/pnas.92.1.225 PubMed 7816822.
Backbone
  Vector backbone: pPS293
  Backbone size w/o insert (bp): 5200
  Vector type: Yeast Expression
  Selectable markers: URA3
Growth in bacteria
  Bacterial resistance: Ampicillin, 100 μg/mL
  Growth temperature: 37°C
  Growth strain: DH5alpha
  Copy number: High Copy
Gene/Insert
  Gene/Insert name: GSP1 (alt name: YepGAL GSP1)
  Species: S. cerevisiae (budding yeast)
  Entrez Gene: GSP1 (a.k.a. YLR293C, CNR1, CST17)
  Cloning method: Restriction Enzyme; 5′ cloning site BamHI (not destroyed); 3′ cloning site HindIII (not destroyed)
  Sequencing primers: 5′ M13R; 3′ M13F
Terms and licenses: Academic/Nonprofit Terms; Industry Terms: Not Available to Industry
Depositor comments: pPS293 has the GAL1 promoter (EcoRI/XbaI fragment) in YEp352 (2 micron ori).
How to cite: pPS832 was a gift from Pamela Silver (Addgene plasmid # 1357 ; http://n2t.net/addgene:1357 ; RRID:Addgene_1357)
