[The description below was written by a language model from this plasmid's Addgene catalogue record.]
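Description:
pPS832 is a yeast expression plasmid that carries the Saccharomyces cerevisiae GSP1 gene (YLR293C, also known as CNR1 or CST17), which encodes the budding yeast homologue of the small nuclear GTPase Ran/TC4. It is built on pPS293, a roughly 5.2 kb backbone that the depositor describes as YEp352 with the GAL1 promoter added as an EcoRI/XbaI fragment. As a YEp-type episomal shuttle vector, it contains the 2 micron origin, which supports multicopy maintenance in yeast, and the URA3 marker for selection in ura3 auxotrophic strains. In E. coli it is propagated as a high-copy plasmid under ampicillin selection.

The GSP1 insert was cloned between BamHI and HindIII sites, both of which remain intact, so the gene can be excised or exchanged. The alternative name YEpGAL GSP1 reflects the design: a multicopy plasmid in which the GAL1 promoter drives GSP1. This promoter is induced by galactose and repressed by glucose, so overexpression of the GTPase can be switched on conditionally. The record lists no epitope tags, fusions or mutations, and it gives no insert size or annotated feature table, so the exact boundaries of the cloned fragment are not stated.

The associated publication examined how the GTP-bound form of the yeast Ran homologue affects nuclear protein import and the appearance of poly(A)+ RNA in the cytoplasm. This points to use of the plasmid for inducible GSP1 expression in studies of nucleocytoplasmic transport.
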