>Addgene plasmid #1357 | pPS832 | addgene partial sequence | sequence record 79614 | M13pUC-Fwd 5'-CCCAGTCACGACGTTGTAAAACG-3'
GCTTGATATCGAATTCTTATAAATCAGCATCATCTTCATCAGGCAATGGCAAAGCAGTAGCTTGTTCCAT
TTCTTGTTGGTATTGTTGCATCAATTGTTCATCGACTTGGACTTCTGGTGGGGCTAAAGCTGGAGAAGCA
ACAAATTCTAATTGTGGGTTACCAGCCAATTTTCTGGCCAACCATAAGAAAGGCTTTTCAAAGTTGTAGT
TGGACTTGGCAGAAATATCGTAGTATTGCAAGTTTTTCTTTCTGTGGAAAGTGATAGTCTTGGCCTTGAC
CTTTCTTTCTTTGACATCGACCTTGTTACCACACAAGACAATTGGGATGTTTTCACAAACACGGACTAAA
TCCCTGTGCCAGTTTGGAACGTTCTTGTAAGTAATTCTGGAAGTAACATCGAACATGATGATGGCACATT
GGGCGTTAATGTAGTAACCGTCTCTTAAACCACCGAATTTTTCTTGGCCGGCAGTATCCCAGACATCAAA
TTTAATTTCACCAAAGTTGGTGTAAAAGGATAAAGGATGCACTTCGACACCAATGGTGGCGATGTACTTC
TTTTCGAATTCACCGGTCAAATGTCTCTTGACAAAAGTGGTCTTACCAGTACCACCATCACCGACAAGAA
CTAGTTTGAATGTTGGAACTTCACCGTTAGCAGCTGGGGCAGACATGGATCCGGGGTTTTTTCTCCTTGA
CGTTAAAGTATAGAGGTATATTAACAATTTTTTGTTGATACTTTTATTACATTTGAATAAGAAGTAATAC
AAACCGAAAATGTTGAAAGTATTAGTTAAAGTGGTTATGCAGTTTTTGCATTTATATATCTGTTAATAGA
TCAAAAATCATCGCTTCGCTGATTAATTACCCCAGAAATAAGGCTAAAAAACTAATCGCATTATCATCCT
ATGGTTGTTAATTTGATTCGTTCATTTGAAGGTTTGTGGGGCCAGGTTACTGCCAATTTTT
