>Addgene plasmid #1357 | pPS832 | addgene partial sequence | sequence record 79615 | URA3-R 5'-CAAGGAAACCGAAATCAAAAAAAAG-3'
AAAAATGATGAATTGAAAAGCACTTGTTACCCATCATTGAATTTTGAACATCCGAACCTGGGAGTTTTCC
CTGAAACAGATAGTATATTTGAACCTGTATAATAATATATAGTCTAGCGCTTTACGGAAGACAATGTATG
TATTTCGGTTCCTGGAGAAACTATTGCATCTATTGCATAGGTAATCTTGCACGTCGCATCCCCGGTTCAT
TTTCTGCGTTTCCATCTTGCACTTCAATAGCATATCTTTGTTAACGAAGCATCTGTGCTTCATTTTGTAG
AACAAAAATGCAACGCGAGAGCGCTAATTTTTCAAACAAAGAATCTGAGCTGCATTTTTACAGAACAGAA
ATGCAACGCGAAAGCGCTATTTTACCAACGAAGAATCTGTGCTTCATTTTTGTAAAACAAAAATGCAACG
CGAGAGCGCTAATTTTTCAAACAAAGAATCTGAGCTGCATTTTTACAGAACAGAAATGCAACGCGAGAGC
GCTATTTTACCAACAAAGAATCTATACTTCTTTTTTGTTCTACAAAAATGCATCCCGAGAGCGCTATTTT
TCTAACAAAGCATCTTAGATTACTTTTTTTCTCCTTTGTGCGCTCTATAATGCAGTCTCTTGATAACTTT
TTGCACTGTAGGTCCGTTAAGGTTAGAAGAAGGCTACTTTGGTGTCTATTTTCTCTTCCATAAAAAAAGC
CTGACTCCACTTCCCGCGTTTACTGATTACTAGCGAAGCTGCGGGTGCATTTTTTCAAGATAAAGGCATC
CCCGATTATATTCTATACCGATGTGGATTGCGCATACTTTGTGAACAGAAAGTGATAGCGTTGATGATTC
TTCATTGGTCAGAAAATTATGAACGGTTTCTTCTATTTTGTCTCTATATACTACGTATAGGAAATGTTTA
CATTTTCGTATTGTTTTCGATTCACTCTATGAATAGTTCTTACTACAATTTTT
